Addgene plasmid #12251: pMDLg/pRRE
Purpose: 3rd generation lentiviral packaging plasmid; Contains Gag and Pol; also requires pRSV-Rev (Addgene#12253) and envelope expressing plasmid (Addgene#12259)
Depositing lab: Didier Trono. Depositing organization: Swiss Federal Institute of Technology (EPFL). Publication: A third-generation lentivirus vector with a conditional packaging system. Dull T, Zufferey R, Kelly M, Mandel RJ, Nguyen M, Trono D, Naldini L. J Virol. 1998 Nov . 72(11):8463-71. PubMed 9765382.
Backbone
  Vector backbone: pMD
  Backbone size w/o insert (bp): 8895
  Vector type: Mammalian Expression, Lentiviral ; Packaging
Growth in bacteria
  Bacterial resistance: Ampicillin, 100 μg/mL
  Growth temperature: 37°C
  Growth strain: DH5alpha
  Copy number: High Copy
Gene/Insert
  Gene/Insert name: HIV-1 GAG/POL
  Cloning method: Restriction Enzyme
  Sequencing primers: 5′ CMV Fwd
Terms and licenses: Academic/Nonprofit Terms; Industry Terms: Not Available to Industry
Depositor comments: Please note that this plasmid runs as a dimer (>17kb). While this may reduce DNA yield, it is not expected to impact function. This 3rd generation LV packaging plasmid includes gag, coding for the virion main structural proteins; pol, responsible for the retrovirus-specific enzymes; and RRE, a binding site for the Rev protein which facilitates export of the RNA from the nucleus. This plasmid does not include Rev. The third generation packaging system offers maximal biosafety but is more cumbersome, as it involves the transfection of four different plasmids in the producer cells. Example of a 3rd generation packaging combo: pMDLg/pRRE + pRSV-Rev + pMD2.G. Please note that most Trono lab lentivectors contain a wt 5'LTR and can be packaged only using the 2nd generation packaging system (as the wt 5'LTR requires TAT for activation). If you wish to use the 3rd generation packaging system, you need to have a lentivector with a chimeric 5'LTR (e.g. CCL-, RRL-, etc) in which the HIV promoter is replaced with CMV or RSV, thus making it TAT-independent. The lentivectors carrying the chimeric 5'LTR can be packaged into either a 2nd or 3rd generation packaging system. Please visit the Trono lab http://tronolab.epfl.ch for cloning strategies, protocols, publications, and more. Please note that the ClaI site in this plasmid is blocked by Dam methylation. Do not use this enzyme for diagnostic digests.
How to cite: pMDLg/pRRE was a gift from Didier Trono (Addgene plasmid # 12251 ; http://n2t.net/addgene:12251 ; RRID:Addgene_12251)
