[The description below was written by a language model from this plasmid's Addgene catalogue record.]
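Description:
pMDLg/pRRE is a third-generation lentiviral packaging plasmid built on the pMD mammalian expression backbone. It is propagated in E. coli as a high-copy plasmid under ampicillin selection. The record lists a size of about 8.9 kb and notes that the plasmid tends to run as a dimer of more than 17 kb, which may lower DNA yield but is not expected to affect function. The promoter driving the insert is not stated explicitly, although the recommended CMV forward sequencing primer suggests a CMV promoter lies upstream. No feature table is provided, so the origin of replication and polyadenylation elements cannot be detailed here.

The payload is HIV-1 gag/pol together with the Rev response element (RRE). Gag encodes the main structural proteins of the virion, and pol encodes the retrovirus-specific enzymes. The RRE is the binding site for Rev, which promotes nuclear export of the gag/pol RNA. Because this plasmid does not encode Rev, gag/pol expression depends on Rev being supplied in trans, which makes the packaging system conditional.

The plasmid is used to produce lentiviral particles by co-transfecting producer cells with four plasmids: this one, a separate Rev expression plasmid such as pRSV-Rev, an envelope plasmid such as pMD2.G, and the transfer vector. Splitting the functions this way maximises biosafety at the cost of convenience. Since Tat is absent, the transfer vector must carry a chimeric 5' LTR in which the HIV promoter is replaced by CMV or RSV. Vectors with a wild-type 5' LTR need Tat and therefore require a second-generation packaging system.
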