>Addgene plasmid #12251 | pMDLg/pRRE | addgene partial sequence | sequence record 79867 | pCAX-F 5'-CAGCTCCTGGGCAACGTGC-3'
TCACTTTGGCAAAGCACGTGAGATCTGAATTCGAGATCTGCCGCCGCCATGGGTGCGAGAGCGTCAGTAT
TAAGCGGGGGAGAATTAGATCGATGGGAAAAAATTCGGTTAAGGCCAGGGGGAAAGAAAAAATATAAATT
AAAACATATAGTATGGGCAAGCAGGGAGCTAGAACGATTCGCAGTTAATCCTGGCCTGTTAGAAACATCA
GAAGGCTGTAGACAAATACTGGGACAGCTACAACCATCCCTTCAGACAGGATCAGAAGAACTTAGATCAT
TATATAATACAGTAGCAACCCTCTATTGTGTGCATCAAAGGATAGAGATAAAAGACACCAAGGAAGCTTT
AGACAAGATAGAGGAAGAGCAAAACAAAAGTAAGAAAAAAGCACAGCAAGCAGCAGCTGACACAGGACAC
AGCAATCAGGTCAGCCAAAATTACCCTATAGTGCAGAACATCCAGGGGCAAATGGTACATCAGGCCATAT
CACCTAGAACTTTAAATGCATGGGTAAAAGTAGTAGAAGAGAAGGCTTTCAGCCCAGAAGTGATACCCAT
GTTTTCAGCATTATCAGAAGGAGCCACCCCACAAGATTTAAACACCATGCTAAACACAGTGGGGGGACAT
CAAGCAGCCATGCAAATGTTAAAAGAGACCATCAATGAGGAAGCTGCAGAATGGGATAGAGTGCATCCAG
TGCATGCAGGGCCTATTGCACCAGGCCAGATGAGAGAACCAAGGGGAAGTGACATAGCAGGAACTACTAG
TACCCTTCAGGAACAAATAGGATGGATGACACATAATCCACCTATCCCAGTAGGAGAAATCTATAAAAGA
TGGATAATCCTGGGATTAAATAAAATAGTAAGAATGTATAGCCCT
[222 nt withheld, positions 886-1107]
GGGGGAC
