>Addgene plasmid #12251 | pMDLg/pRRE | addgene partial sequence | sequence record 104737 | pBR322ori-F 5'-GGGAAACGCCTGGTATCTTT-3'
GCCACCTCTGACTTGAGCGTCGATTTTTGTGATGCTCGTCAGGGGGGCGGAGCCTATGGAAAAACGCCAG
CAACGCGGCCTTTTTACGGTTCCTGGCCTTTTGCTGGCCTTTTGCTCACATGTTCTTTCCTGCGTTATCC
CCTGATTCTGTGGATAACCGTATTACCGCCTTTGAGTGAGCTGATACCGCTCGCCGCAGCCGAACGACCG
AGCGCAGCGAGTCAGTGAGCGAGGAAGCAGATCTGCGGCCGCACTAGTGCTAGACTGCCATGTCGAGGGA
TTCCGGGTCACTGTGAGTGGGGGAGGCAGGGAAGAAGGGCTCACAGGACAGTCAAACCATGCCCCCTGTT
TTTCCTTCTTCAAGTAGACCTCTATAAGACAACAGAGACAACTAAGGCTGAGTGGCCAGGCGAGGAGAAA
CCATCTCGCCGTAAAACATGGAAGGAACACTTCAGGGGAAAGGTGGTATCTCTAAGCAAGAGAACTGAGT
GGAGTCAAGGCTGAGAGATGCAGGATAAGCAAATGGGTAGTGAAAAGACATTCATGAGGACAGCTAAAAC
AATAAGTAATGTAAAATACAGCATAGCAAAACTTTAACCTCCAAATCAAGCCTCTACTTGAATCCTTTTC
TGAGGGATGAATAAGGCATAGGCATCAGGGGCTGTTGCCAATGTGCATTAGCTGTTTGCAGCCTCACCTT
CTTTCATGGAGTTTAAGATATAGTGTATTTTCCCAAGGTTTGAACTAGCTCTTCATTTCTTTATGTTTTA
AATGCACTGACCTCCCACATTCCCTTTTTAGTAAAATATTCAGAAATAATTTAAATACATCATTGCAATG
AAAATAAATGTTTTTTATTAGGCAGAATCCAGATGCTCAAGGCCCTTCATAATATCCCC
