>Addgene plasmid #12251 | pMDLg/pRRE | addgene partial sequence | sequence record 104746 | CMV-F 5'-CGCAAATGGGCGGTAGGCGTG-3'
CTATATAAGCAGAGCTCGTTTAGTGAACCGTCAGATCGCCTGGAGACGCCATCCACGCTGTTTTGACCTC
CATAGAAGACACCGGGACCGATCCAGCCTCCCCTCGAAGCTTACATGTGGTACCGAGCTCGGATCCTGAG
AACTTCAGGGTGAGTCTATGGGACCCTTGATGTTTTCTTTCCCCTTCTTTTCTATGGTTAAGTTCATGTC
ATAGGAAGGGGAGAAGTAACAGGGTACACATATTGACCAAATCAGGGTAATTTTGCATTTGTAATTTTAA
AAAATGCTTTCTTCTTTTAATATACTTTTTTGTTTATCTTATTTCTAATACTTTCCCTAATCTCTTTCTT
TCAGGGCAATAATGATACAATGTATCATGCCTCTTTGCACCATTCTAAAGAATAACAGTGATAATTTCTG
GGTTAAGGCAATAGCAATATTTCTGCATATAAATATTTCTGCATATAAATTGTAACTGATGTAAGAGGTT
TCATATTGCTAATAGCAGCTACAATCCAGCTACCATTCTGCTTTTATTTTATGGTTGGGATAAGGCTGGA
TTATTCTGAGTCCAAGCTAGGCCCTTTTGCTAATCATGTTCATACCTCTTATCTTCCTCCCACAGCTCCT
GGGCAACGTGCTGGTCTGTGTGCTGGCCCATCACTTTGGCAAAGCACGTGAGATCTGAATTCGAGATCTG
CCGCCGCCATGGGTGCGAGAGCGTCAGTATTAAGCGGGGGAGAATTAGATCGATGGGAAAAAATTCGGTT
AAGGCCAGGGGGAAAGAAAAAATATAAATTAAAACATATAGTATGGGCAAGCAGGGAGCTAGAACGATTC
GCAGTTAATCCTGGCCTGTTAGAAACATCAGAAGGCTGTAGACAAATACTGGGACAGCTACAACCATCCC
TTCAGACAGGATCAGAAGA
