>Addgene plasmid #12251 | pMDLg/pRRE | addgene partial sequence | sequence record 106143 | NLBalF 5'-TGGCCATTGACAGAAGAAAAAATAAAAGCA-3'
TTAGTAGAAATTTGTACAGAAATGGAAAAGGAAGGAAAAATTTCAAAAATTGGGCCTGAAAATCCATACA
ATACTCCAGTATTTGCCATAAAGAAAAAAGACAGTACTAAATGGAGAAAATTAGTAGATTTCAGAGAACT
TAATAAGAGAACTCAAGATTTCTGGGAAGTTCAATTAGGAATACCACATCCTGCAGGGTTAAAACAGAAA
AAATCAGTAACAGTACTGGATGTGGGCGATGCATATTTTTCAGTTCCCTTAGATAAAGACTTCAGGAAGT
ATACTGCATTTACCATACCTAGTATAAACAATGAGACACCAGGGATTAGATATCAGTACAATGTGCTTCC
ACAGGGATGGAAAGGATCACCAGCAATATTCCAGTGTAGCATGACAAAAATCTTAGAGCCTTTTAGAAAA
CAAAATCCAGACATAGTCATCTATCAATACATGGATGATTTGTATGTAGGATCTGACTTAGAAATAGGGC
AGCATAGAACAAAAATAGAGGAACTGAGACAACATCTGTTGAGGTGGGGATTTACCACACCAGACAAAAA
ACATCAGAAAGAACCTCCATTCCTTTGGATGGGTTATGAACTCCATCCTGATAAATGGACAGTACAGCCT
ATAGTGCTGCCAGAAAAGGACAGCTGGACTGTCAATGACATACAGAAATTAGTGGGAAAATTGAATTGGG
CAAGTCAGATTTATGCAGGGATTAAAGTAAGGCAATTATGTAAACTTCTTAGGGGAACCAAAGCACTAAC
AGAAGTAGTACCACTAACAGAAGAAGCAGAGCTAGAACTGGCAGAAAACAGGGAGATTCTAAAAGAACCG
GTACATGGAGTGTATTATGACCCATCAAAAGACTTAATAGCAGAAATACAGAAGCAGGGGCAAGGCCAAT
GGACATATCAAATTTATCAAGAGCCATTTAAAAATCTGAAAACAGGAAAGTATGCAAGAATGAAGGGTGC
CCACACTAATGATGTGAAACAATTAACAGAGGCAGTACAAAAAATAGCCACAGAAAGC
