>Addgene plasmid #12251 | pMDLg/pRRE | addgene partial sequence | sequence record 106145 | Gag-HIV-Fwd 5'-GGCAAGAGTTTTGGCTGAAG-3'
AATCCAGCTACCATAATGATACAGAAAGGCAATTTTAGGAACCAAAGAAAGACTGTTAAGTGTTTCAATT
GTGGCAAAGAAGGGCACATAGCCAAAAATTGCAGGGCCCCTAGGAAAAAGGGCTGTTGGAAATGTGGAAA
GGAAGGACACCAAATGAAAGATTGTACTGAGAGACAGGCTAATTTTTTAGGGAAGATCTGGCCTTCCCAC
AAGGGAAGGCCAGGGAATTTTCTTCAGAGCAGACCAGAGCCAACAGCCCCACCAGAAGAGAGCTTCAGGT
TTGGGGAAGAGACAACAACTCCCTCTCAGAAGCAGGAGCCGATAGACAAGGAACTGTATCCTTTAGCTTC
CCTCAGATCACTCTTTGGCAGCGACCCCTCGTCACAATAAAGATAGGGGGGCAATTAAAGGAAGCTCTAT
TAGATACAGGAGCAGATGATACAGTATTAGAAGAAATGAATTTGCCAGGAAGATGGAAACCAAAAATGAT
AGGGGGAATTGGAGGTTTTATCAAAGTAAGACAGTATGATCAGATACTCATAGAAATCTGCGGACATAAA
GCTATAGGTACAGTATTAGTAGGACCTACACCTGTCAACATAATTGGAAGAAATCTGTTGACTCAGATTG
GCTGCACTTTAAATTTTCCCATTAGTCCTATTGAGACTGTACCAGTAAAATTAAAGCCAGGAATGGATGG
CCCAAAAGTTAAACAATGGCCATTGACAGAAGAAAAAATAAAAGCATTAGTAGAAATTTGTACAGAAATG
GAAAAGGAAGGAAAAATTTCAAAAATTGGGCCTGAAAATCCATACAATACTCCAGTATTTGCCATAAAGA
AAAAAGACAGTACTAAATGGAGAAAATTAGTAGATTTCAGAGAACTTAATAAGAGAACTCAAGATTTCTG
GGAAGTTCAATTAGGAATACCACATCCTGCAGGGTTAAAACAGAAAAAATCAGTAACAGTACTGGATGTG
GGCGATGCATATTTTTCAGTTCCCTTAGATAAAGACTTCAGGAAGTATACTGCATTTACCATACCTAGTA
TAAACAATGAGAC
