>Addgene plasmid #12251 | pMDLg/pRRE | addgene partial sequence | sequence record 106147 | Gag-HIV-F2 5'-GAGCCACCCCACAAGATTTA-3'
ATCAAGCAGCCATGCAAATGTTAAAAGAGACCATCAATGAGGAAGCTGCAGAATGGGATAGAGTGCATCC
AGTGCATGCAGGGCCTATTGCACCAGGCCAGATGAGAGAACCAAGGGGAAGTGACATAGCAGGAACTACT
AGTACCCTTCAGGAACAAATAGGATGGATGACACATAATCCACCTATCCCAGTAGGAGAAATCTATAAAA
GATGGATAATCCTGGGATTAAATAAAATAGTAAGAATGTATAGCCCT
[222 nt withheld, positions 258-479]
GGGGGACCCGGCCATAAAGCAAGAGTTTTGGCTGAAGCAATGAGCCAAGTAACAAATCCAGCTACCATAA
TGATACAGAAAGGCAATTTTAGGAACCAAAGAAAGACTGTTAAGTGTTTCAATTGTGGCAAAGAAGGGCA
CATAGCCAAAAATTGCAGGGCCCCTAGGAAAAAGGGCTGTTGGAAATGTGGAAAGGAAGGACACCAAATG
AAAGATTGTACTGAGAGACAGGCTAATTTTTTAGGGAAGATCTGGCCTTCCCACAAGGGAAGGCCAGGGA
ATTTTCTTCAGAGCAGACCAGAGCCAACAGCCCCACCAGAAGAGAGCTTCAGGTTTGGGGAAGAGACAAC
AACTCCCTCTCAGAAGCAGGAGCCGATAGACAAGGAACTGTATCCTTTAGCTTCCCTCAGATCACTCTTT
GGCAGCGACCCCTCGTCACAATAAAGATAGGGGGGCAATTAAAGGAAGCTCTATTAGATACAGGAGCAGA
TGATACAGTATTAGAAGAAATGAATTTGCCAGGAAGATGGAAACCAAAAATGATAGGGGGAATTGGAGGT
