>Addgene plasmid #12251 | pMDLg/pRRE | addgene partial sequence | sequence record 115975 | hGata4-rev 5'-ATTGTGGATGAATACTGCC-3'
TTAAGATGTTCAGCCTGATCTCTTACCTGTCCTATAATTTTCTTTAATTCTTTATTCATAGATTCTATTA
CTCCTTGACTTTGGGGATTGTAGGGAATGCCAAATTCCTGCTTGATCCCCGCCCACCAACAGGCGGCCTT
AACTGTAGTACTGGTGAAATTGCTGCCATTGTCTGTATGTACTGTTTTTACTGGCCATCTTCCTGCTAAT
TTTAAGAGGAAGTATGCTGTTTCTTGCCCTGTCTCTGCTGGAATTACTTCTGCTTCTATATATCCACTGG
CTACATGAACTGCTACCAAGATAACTTTTCCTTCTAAATGTGTACAATCTAGCTGCCATATTCCTGGGCT
ACAGTCTACTTGTCCATGCATGGCTTCCCCTTTTAGCTGACATTTATCACAGCTGGCTACTATTTCTTTT
GCTACTACAGGTGGTAGGTTAAAATCACTAGCCATTGCTCTCCAATTACTGTGATATTTCTCATGTTCTT
CTTGGGCCTTATCTATTCCATCTAAAAATAGTACTTTCCTGATTCCAGCACTGACCAATTTATCTACTTG
TTCATTTCCTCCAATTCCTTTGTGTGCTGGTACCCATGCCAGGTAGACTTTTTCCTTTTTTATTAACTGC
TCTATTATTTGACTGACTAACTCTGATTCACTCTTATCTGGTTGTGCTTGAATGATTCCCAATGCATATT
GTGAGTCTGTCACTATGTTTACTTCTAATCCCGAATCCTGCAAAGCTAGATGAATTGCTTGTAACTCAGT
CTTCTGATTTGTTGTGTCCGTTAGGGGGACAACTTTTTGTCTTCCTCTGTCAGTTACATATCCTGCTTTT
CCTAATTTAGTTTCCCTATTGGCTGCCCCATCTACATAGAAAGTTTCTGCTCCTATTATGGGTTCTTTCT
CTAACTGGTACCATAACTTCACTAAGGGAGGGGTATTGACAAACTCCCACTCAGGAATCCAGGTGGCTTG
CCAATACTCTGTCCACCATGCTTCCCATGTTTCCTTTTGTATGGGTAATTTAAATTTAGGAGTCTTTCCC
CATATTACTATGCTTTCTGTGGCTATTTT
